Addgene plasmid #187004: pNL-CEF-CD79A-YFP
Purpose: Expression of human CD79A as YFP fusion protein
Depositing lab: Hermann Eibel. Depositing organization: Albert-Ludwigs-Universitaet Freiburg. Publication: BAFFR activates PI3K/AKT signaling in human naive but not in switched memory B cells through direct interactions with B cell antigen receptors. Sevdali E, Block V, Lataretu M, Li H, Smulski CR, Briem JS, Heitz Y, Fischer B, Ramirez NJ, Grimbacher B, Jack HM, Voll RE, Holzer M, Schneider P, Eibel H. Cell Rep. 2022 Jun 28;39(13):111019. doi: 10.1016/j.celrep.2022.111019. PubMed 35767961.
Backbone
  Vector backbone: pNL-CEF
  Backbone size w/o insert (bp): 9785
  Vector type: Lentiviral
Growth in bacteria
  Bacterial resistance: Ampicillin, 100 μg/mL
  Growth temperature: 37°C
  Growth strain: NEB Stable
  Copy number: High Copy
Gene/Insert
  Gene/Insert name: CD79A
  Species: H. sapiens (human)
  Insert size (bp): 1413
  Entrez Gene: CD79A (a.k.a. IGA, IGAlpha, MB-1, MB1)
  Tag / fusion protein: YFP (C terminal on insert)
  Cloning method: Gibson Cloning
Terms and licenses: Academic/Nonprofit Terms; Industry Terms: Not Available to Industry
How to cite: pNL-CEF-CD79A-YFP was a gift from Hermann Eibel (Addgene plasmid # 187004 ; http://n2t.net/addgene:187004 ; RRID:Addgene_187004)
