[The description below was written by a language model from this plasmid's Addgene catalogue record and pLannotate feature annotations shown in this document.]
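Description:
pNL-CEF-CD79A-YFP is an HIV-1-derived lentiviral transfer plasmid built on the pNL-CEF backbone for expressing human CD79A (Igα, MB-1), the B cell antigen receptor signalling subunit that pairs with CD79B, as a fusion to yellow fluorescent protein. It is propagated in E. coli through a high-copy ColE1/pUC-type origin with ampicillin selection (AmpR under the bla promoter). The record lists a recombination-reduced growth strain, as is common for plasmids carrying repeated LTR sequences.

The sequenced record is about 11.4 kb. The viral portion begins with a truncated HIV-1 5' LTR, followed by the Ψ packaging signal, a gag fragment, the cPPT/CTS and the Rev response element. Together these allow the genomic RNA to be exported, packaged and efficiently reverse-transcribed when packaging functions are supplied in trans. A short SV40 origin segment also lies in this region. The internal expression cassette is driven by a composite of the CMV immediate-early enhancer and the human EF-1α promoter, which presumably gives the backbone its "CEF" name. The CD79A coding sequence follows and is joined at its C terminus to EYFP. T7 and SP6 promoters flank the insert, and only a very short fragment of the bGH polyadenylation signal is annotated. Downstream are nef fragments and a second LTR annotation that serves as the 3' LTR. Several small matches to human genes, lacI, rop, bom and lacZα appear to be backbone remnants or incidental matches from automated annotation rather than functional parts.

No mammalian selection marker is annotated, so transduced cells would be identified by YFP fluorescence. The construct suits stable or transient expression of fluorescently tagged CD79A. According to the associated publication title, it was used in studying interactions between BAFFR and B cell antigen receptors in human B cells.
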