Features (pLannotate 1.2.2; 26 found; start..end, strand, type, name):
    377..634     +  LTR            5' LTR (truncated): truncated 5' long terminal repeat (LTR) from HIV-1
    682..806     +  misc_feature   HIV-1 Ψ: packaging signal of human immunodeficiency virus type 1
    790..1248    +  CDS            HIV-1 gag (fragment): gag protein from human immunodeficiency virus 1; gag
   1261..1396    +  rep_origin     SV40 ori: SV40 origin of replication
   1415..1529    +  misc_feature   cPPT/CTS: central polypurine tract and central termination sequence of HIV-1
   1674..1907    +  misc_feature   RRE: The Rev response element (RRE) of HIV-1 allows for Rev-dependent mRNA export from the nucleus to the cytoplasm.
   2284..2384    +  CDS            Rev (fragment): human immunodeficiency virus 1 (HIV-1) Rev protein; rev; enhances nuclear export of unspliced and incompletely spliced viral mRNAs
   2406..2706    +  enhancer       CMV enhancer: human cytomegalovirus immediate early enhancer
   2720..3901    +  promoter       EF-1α promoter: strong constitutive promoter for human elongation factor EF-1α
   3923..3941    +  promoter       T7 promoter: promoter for bacteriophage T7 RNA polymerase
   3973..4650    +  CDS            CD79A: CD79A_HUMAN - Also known as IGA, MB1. Experimental evidence at protein level: Swiss-Prot protein existence level 1. Required in cooperation with CD79B for initiation of the signal transduction cascade activated by binding of antigen to the B- cell antigen receptor complex (BCR) which leads to internalization of the complex, trafficking to late endosomes and antigen presentation. Also required for BCR surface expression and for efficient differentiation of pro- and pre-B-cells. Stimulates SYK autophosphorylation and activation. Binds to BLNK, bringing BLNK into proximity with SYK and allowing S
   4666..5385    +  CDS            EYFP: enhanced YFP mammalian codon-optimized
   5413..5431    -  promoter       SP6 promoter: promoter for bacteriophage SP6 RNA polymerase
   5457..5476    +  polyA_signal   bGH poly(A) signal (fragment): bovine growth hormone polyadenylation signal
   5476..5973    +  CDS            nef (fragment): NEF_HV1BR - Experimental evidence at protein level: Swiss-Prot protein existence level 1. Extracellular Nef protein targets CD4(+) T-lymphocytes for apoptosis by interacting with CXCR4 surface receptors (PubMed:14990729). From Human immunodeficiency virus type 1 group M subtype B (isolate BRU/LAI) (HIV-1).
   6098..6278    +  LTR            5' LTR (truncated): truncated 5' long terminal repeat (LTR) from HIV-1
   6452..6532    +  CDS            C8orf44 (fragment): CH044_HUMAN - Experimental evidence at transcript level: Swiss-Prot protein existence level 2. From Homo sapiens (Human).
   7326..7514    +  CDS            EEF1AKMT2 (fragment): EFMT2_HUMAN - Also known as C10orf138, METTL10 From Homo sapiens (Human).
   7853..7907    -  CDS            lacI (fragment): lac repressor; lacI; The lac repressor binds to the lac operator to inhibit transcription in E. coli. This inhibition can be relieved by adding lactose or isopropyl-β-D-thiogalactopyranoside (IPTG).
   8090..8678    -  rep_origin     ori: high-copy-number ColE1/pMB1/pBR322/pUC origin of replication
   8849..9709    -  CDS            AmpR: β-lactamase; bla; confers resistance to ampicillin, carbenicillin, and related antibiotics
   9710..9814    -  promoter       AmpR promoter: bla
   9909..9944    +  CDS            rop (fragment): Rop protein, which maintains plasmids at low copy number; rop
  10046..10145   +  misc_feature   bom (fragment): basis of mobility region from pBR322
  10151..10217   -  CDS            lacZα (fragment): LacZα fragment of β-galactosidase; lacZ fragment
  11395..329     +  CDS            nef (fragment) (across the origin): NEF_HV1A2 - Experimental evidence at protein level: Swiss-Prot protein existence level 1. Extracellular Nef protein targets CD4(+) T-lymphocytes for apoptosis by interacting with CXCR4 surface receptors. From Human immunodeficiency virus type 1 group M subtype B (isolate ARV2/SF2) (HIV-1).
>Addgene plasmid #187004 | pNL-CEF-CD79A-YFP | addgene full sequence | sequence record 367723 | Addgene NGS Result
TGGAAGGGCTAATTTGGTCCCAAAAAAGACAAGAGATCCTTGATCTGTGGATCTACCACACACAAGGCTA
CTTCCCTGATTGGCAGAACTACACACCAGGGCCAGGGATCAGATATCCACTGACCTTTGGATGGTGCTTC
AAGTTAGTACCAGTTGAACCAGAGCAAGTAGAAGAGGCCAATGAAGGAGAGAACAACAGCTTGTTACACC
CTATGAGCCAGCATGGGATGGAGGACCCGGAGGGAGAAGTATTAGTGTGGAAGTTTGACAGCCTCCTAGC
ATTTCGTCACATGGCCCGAGAGCTGCATCCGGAGTACTACAAAGACTGCTGACATCGAGCTTTCTACAAG
GGACTTTCCGCTGGGGACTTTCCAGGGAGGTGTGGCCTGGGCGGGACTGGGGAGTGGCGAGCCCTCAGAT
GCTACATATAAGCAGCTGCTTTTTGCCTGTACTGGGTCTCTCTGGTTAGACCAGATCTGAGCCTGGGAGC
TCTCTGGCTAACTAGGGAACCCACTGCTTAAGCCTCAATAAAGCTTGCCTTGAGTGCTCAAAGTAGTGTG
TGCCCGTCTGTTGTGTGACTCTGGTAACTAGAGATCCCTCAGACCCTTTTAGTCAGTGTGGAAAATCTCT
AGCAGTGGCGCCCGAACAGGGACTTGAAAGCGAAAGTAAAGCCAGAGGAGATCTCTCGACGCAGGACTCG
GCTTGCTGAAGCGCGCACGGCAAGAGGCGAGGGGCGGCGACTGGTGAGTACGCCAAAAATTTTGACTAGC
GGAGGCTAGAAGGAGAGAGATGGGTGCGAGAGCGTCGGTATTAAGCGGGGGAGAATTAGATAAATGGGAA
AAAATTCGGTTAAGGCCAGGGGGAAAGAAACAATATAAACTAAAACATATAGTATGGGCAAGCAGGGAGC
TAGAACGATTCGCAGTTAATCCTGGCCTTTTAGAGACATCAGAAGGCTGTAGACAAATACTGGGACAGCT
ACAACCATCCCTTCAGACAGGATCAGAAGAACTTAGATCATTATATAATACAATAGCAGTCCTCTATTGT
GTGCATCAAAGGATAGATGTAAAAGACACCAAGGAAGCCTTAGATAAGATAGAGGAAGAGCAAAACAAAA
GTAAGAAAAAGGCACAGCAAGCAGCAGCTGACACAGGAAACAACAGCCAGGTCAGCCAAAATTACCCTAT
AGTGCAGAACCTCCAGGGGCAAATGGTACATCAGGCCATATCACCTAGAACTTTAAATATGACTCCGCCC
ATCCCGCCCCTAACTCCGCCCAGTTCCGCCCATTCTCCGCCCCATGGCTGACTAATTTTTTTTATTTATG
CAGAGGCCGAGGCCGCCTCGGCCTCTGAGCTATTCCAGAAGTAGTGAGGAGGCTTTTTTGGAGGCCTAGG
CTTTTGCAAATGCATAAAAGAAAAGGGGGGATTGGGGGGTACAGTGCAGGGGAAAGAATAGTAGACATAA
TAGCAACAGACATACAAACTAAAGAATTACAAAAACAAATTACAAAAATTCAAAATTTTCGGGTTTATTA
CAGGGACAGCAGAGATCCACAATTGGAGAAGTGAATTATATAAATATAAAGTAGTAAAAATTGAACCATT
AGGAGTAGCACCCACCAAGGCAAAGAGAAGAGTGGTGCAGAGAGAAAAAAGAGCAGTGGGAATAGGAGCT
TTGTTCCTTGGGTTCTTGGGAGCAGCAGGAAGCACTATGGGCGCAGCGTCAATGACGCTGACGGTACAGG
CCAGACAATTATTGTCTGGTATAGTGCAGCAGCAGAACAATTTGCTGAGGGCTATTGAGGCGCAACAGCA
TCTGTTGCAACTCACAGTCTGGGGCATCAAGCAGCTCCAGGCAAGAATCCTGGCTGTGGAAAGATACCTA
AAGGATCAACAGCTCCTGGGGATTTGGGGTTGCTCTGGAAAACTCATTTGCACCACTGCTGTGCCTTGGA
ATGCTAGTTGGAGTAATAAATCTCTGGAACAGATTTGGAATAACATGACCTGGATGGAGTGGGACAGAGA
AATTAACAATTACACAAGCTTAATACACTCCTTAATTGAAGAATCGCAAAACCAGCAAGAAAAGAATGAA
CAAGAATTATTGGAATTAGATAAATGGGCAAGTTTGTGGAATTGGTTTAACATAACAAATTGGCTGTGGT
ATATAAAATTATTCATAATGATAGTAGGAGGCTTGGTAGGTTTAAGAATAGTTTTTGCTGTACTTTCTGT
AGTGAATAGAGTTAGGCAGGGATATTCACCATTATCGTTTCAGACCCACCTCCCAATCCCGAGGGGACCC
GACAGGCCCGAAGGAATAGAAGAAGAAGGTGGAGAGAGAGACAGAGACAGATCCATTCGATTAGTGAACG
GATCTAGTTAACTAGATCTAGAGTCCGTTACATAACTTACGGTAAATGGCCCGCCTGGCTGACCGCCCAA
CGACCCCCGCCCATTGACGTCAATAATGACGTATGTTCCCATAGTAACGCCAATAGGGACTTTCCATTGA
CGTCAATGGGTGGAGTATTTACGGTAAACTGCCCACTTGGCAGTACATCAAGTGTATCATATGCCAAGTA
CGCCCCCTATTGACGTCAATGACGGTAAATGGCCCGCCTGGCATTATGCCCAGTACATGACCTTATGGGA
CTTTCCTACTTGGCAGTACATCTACGTATTAGTCATCGCTATTACCCGGCATGCGTGAGGCTCCGGTGCC
CGTCAGTGGGCAGAGCGCACATCGCCCACAGTCCCCGAGAAGTTGGGGGGAGGGGTCGGCAATTGAACCG
GTGCCTAGAGAAGGTGGCGCGGGGTAAACTGGGAAAGTGATGTCGTGTACTGGCTCCGCCTTTTTCCCGA
GGGTGGGGGAGAACCGTATATAAGTGCAGTAGTCGCCGTGAACGTTCTTTTTCGCAACGGGTTTGCCGCC
AGAACACAGGTAAGTGCCGTGTGTGGTTCCCGCGGGCCTGGCCTCTTTACGGGTTATGGCCCTTGCGTGC
CTTGAATTACTTCCACGCCCCTGGCTGCAGTACGTGATTCTTGATCCCGAGCTTCGGGTTGGAAGTGGGT
GGGAGAGTTCGAGGCCTTGCGCTTAAGGAGCCCCTTCGCCTCGTGCTTGAGTTGAGGCCTGGCCTGGGCG
CTGGGGCCGCCGCGTGCGAATCTGGTGGCACCTTCGCGCCTGTCTCGCTGCTTTCGATAAGTCTCTAGCC
ATTTAAAATTTTTGATGACCTGCTGCGACGCTTTTTTTCTGGCAAGATAGTCTTGTAAATGCGGGCCAAG
ATCTGCACACTGGTATTTCGGTTTTTGGGGCCGCGGGCGGCGACGGGGCCCGTGCGTCCCAGCGCACATG
TTCGGCGAGGCGGGGCCTGCGAGCGCGGCCACCGAGAATCGGACGGGGGTAGTCTCAAGCTGGCCGGCCT
GCTCTGGTGCCTGGCCTCGCGCCGCCGTGTATCGCCCCGCCCTGGGCGGCAAGGCTGGCCCGGTCGGCAC
CAGTTGCGTGAGCGGAAAGATGGCCGCTTCCCGGCCCTGCTGCAGGGAGCTCAAAATGGAGGACGCGGCG
CTCGGGAGAGCGGGCGGGTGAGTCACCCACACAAAGGAAAAGGGCCTTTCCGTCCTCAGCCGTCGCTTCA
TGTGACTCCACGGAGTACCGGGCGCCGTCCAGGCACCTCGATTAGTTCTCGAGCTTTTGGAGTACGTCGT
CTTTAGGTTGGGGGGAGGGGTTTTATGCGATGGAGTTTCCCCACACTGAGTGGGTGGAGACTGAAGTTAG
GCCAGCTTGGCACTTGATGTAATTCTCCTTGGAATTTGCCCTTTTTGAGTTTGGATCTTGGTTCATTCTC
AAGCCTCAGACAGTGGTTCAAAGTTTTTTTCTTCCATTTCAGGTGTCGTGAGGCTTACTGGCTTATCGAA
ATTAATACGACTCACTATAGGGAGACCCAAGCTTGGTACCGAGCTCGCCACCATGCCTGGGGGTCCAGGA
GTCCTCCAAGCTCTGCCTGCCACCATCTTCCTCCTCTTCCTGCTGTCTGCTGTCTACCTGGGCCCTGGGT
GCCAGGCCCTGTGGATGCACAAGGTCCCAGCATCATTGATGGTGAGCCTGGGGGAAGACGCCCACTTCCA
ATGCCCGCACAATAGCAGCAACAACGCCAACGTCACCTGGTGGCGCGTCCTCCATGGCAACTACACGTGG
CCCCCTGAGTTCTTGGGCCCGGGCGAGGACCCCAATGGTACGCTGATCATCCAGAATGTGAACAAGAGCC
ATGGGGGCATATACGTGTGCCGGGTCCAGGAGGGCAACGAGTCATACCAGCAGTCCTGCGGCACCTACCT
CCGCGTGCGCCAGCCGCCCCCCAGGCCCTTCCTGGACATGGGGGAGGGCACCAAGAACCGAATCATCACA
GCCGAGGGGATCATCCTCCTGTTCTGCGCGGTGGTGCCTGGGACGCTGCTGCTGTTCAGGAAACGATGGC
AGAACGAGAAGCTCGGGTTGGATGCCGGGGATGAATATGAAGATGAAAACCTTTATGAAGGCCTGAACCT
GGACGACTGCTCCATGTATGAGGACATCTCCCGGGGCCTCCAGGGCACCTACCAGGATGTGGGCAGCCTC
AACATAGGAGATGTCCAGCTGGAGAAGCCGGACCCGGTCGCCACCATGGTGAGCAAGGGCGAGGAGCTGT
TCACCGGGGTGGTGCCCATCCTGGTCGAGCTGGACGGCGACGTAAACGGCCACAAGTTCAGCGTGTCCGG
CGAGGGCGAGGGCGATGCCACCTACGGCAAGCTGACCCTGAAGTTCATCTGCACCACCGGCAAGCTGCCC
GTGCCCTGGCCCACCCTCGTGACCACCTTCGGCTACGGCCTGCAGTGCTTCGCCCGCTACCCCGACCACA
TGAAGCAGCACGACTTCTTCAAGTCCGCCATGCCCGAAGGCTACGTCCAGGAGCGCACCATCTTCTTCAA
GGACGACGGCAACTACAAGACCCGCGCCGAGGTGAAGTTCGAGGGCGACACCCTGGTGAACCGCATCGAG
CTGAAGGGCATCGACTTCAAGGAGGACGGCAACATCCTGGGGCACAAGCTGGAGTACAACTACAACAGCC
ACAACGTCTATATCATGGCCGACAAGCAGAAGAACGGCATCAAGGTGAACTTCAAGATCCGCCACAACAT
CGAGGACGGCAGCGTGCAGCTCGCCGACCACTACCAGCAGAACACCCCCATCGGCGACGGCCCCGTGCTG
CTGCCCGACAACCACTACCTGAGCTACCAGTCCGCCCTGAGCAAAGACCCCAACGAGAAGCGCGATCACA
TGGTCCTGCTGGAGTTCGTGACCGCCGCCGGGATCACTCTCGGCATGGACGAGCTGTACAAGTAAAGCGG
CCGCGACTCTAGAGGGCCCTATTCTATAGTGTCACCTAAATGCTAGAGCTCGCTGATCAGCCTCGACTGT
GCCTTCTAGTTGCCAGGAGCAATCACAAGTAGCAATACAGCAGCTAACAATGCTGCTTGTGCCTGGCTAG
AAGCACAAGAGGAGGAAGAGGTGGGTTTTCCAGTCACACCTCAGGTACCTTTAAGACCAATGACTTACAA
GGCAGCTGTAGATCTTAGCCACTTTTTAAAAGAAAAGGGGGGACTGGAAGGGCTAATTCACTCCCAAAGA
AGACAAGATATCCTTGATCTGTGGATCTACCACACACAAGGCTACTTCCCTGATTGGCAGAACTACACAC
CAGGGCCAGGGGTCAGATATCCACTGACCTTTGGATGGTGCTACAAGCTAGTACCAGTTGAGCCAGATAA
GGTAGAAGAGGCCAATAAAGGAGAGAACACCAGCTTGTTACACCCTGTGAGCCTGCATGGAATGGATGAC
CCTGAGAGAGAAGTGTTAGAGTGGAGGTTTGACAGCCGCCTAGCATTTCATCACGTGGCCCGAGAGCTGC
ATCCGGAGTACTTCAAGAACTGCTGACATCGAGCTTGCTACAAGGGACTTTCCGCTGGGGACTTTCCAGG
GAGGCGTGGCCTGGGCGGGACTGGGGAGTGGCGAGCCCTCAGATGCTGCATATAAGCAGCTGCTTTTTGC
CTGTACTGGGTCTCTCTGGTTAGACCAGATCTGAGCCTGGGAGCTCTCTGGCTAACTAGGGAACCCACTG
CTTAAGCCTCAATAAAGCTTGCCTTGAGTGCTTCAAGTAGTGTGTGCCCGTCTGTTGTGTGACTCTGGTA
ACTAGAGATCCCTCAGACCCTTTTAGTCAGTGTGGAAAATCTCTAGCACCCAGGAGGTAGAGGTTGCAGT
GAGCCAAGATCGCGCCACTGCATTCCAGCCTGGGCAAGAAAACAAGACTGTCTAAAATAATAATAATAAG
TTAAGGGTATTAAATATATTTATACATGGAGGTCATAAAAATATATATATTTGGGCTGGGCGCAGTGGCT
CACACCTGCGCCCGGCCCTTTGGGAGGCCGAGGCAGGTGGATCACCTGAGTTTGGGAGTTCCAGACCAGC
CTGACCAACATGGAGAAACCCCTTCTCTGTGTATTTTTAGTAGATTTTATTTTATGTGTATTTTATTCAC
AGGTATTTCTGGAAAACTGAAACTGTTTTTCCTCTACTCTGATACCACAAGAATCATCAGCACAGAGGAA
GACTTCTGTGATCAAATGTGGTGGGAGAGGGAGGTTTTCACCAGCACATGAGCAGTCAGTTCTGCCGCAG
ACTCGGCGGGTGTCCTTCGGTTCAGTTCCAACACCGCCTGCCTGGAGAGAGGTCAGACCACAGGGTGAGG
GCTCAGTCCCCAAGACATAAACACCCAAGACATAAACACCCAACAGGTCCACCCCGCCTGCTGCCCAGGC
AGAGCCGATTCACCAAGACGGGAATTAGGATAGAGAAAGAGTAAGTCACACAGAGCCGGCTGTGCGGGAG
AACGGAGTTCTATTATGACTCAAATCAGTCTCCCCAAGCATTCGGGGATCAGAGTTTTTAAGGATAACTT
AGTGTGTAGGGGGCCAGTGAGTTGGAGATGAAAGCGTAGGGAGTCGAAGGTGTCCTTTTGCGCCGAGTCA
GTTCCTGGGTGGGGGCCACAAGATCGGATGAGCCAGTTTATCAATCCGGGGGTGCCAGCTGATCCATGGA
GTGCAGGGTCTGCAAAATATCTCAAGCACTGATTGATCTTAGGTTTTACAATAGTGATGTTACCCCAGGA
ACAATTTGGGGAAGGTCAGAATCTTGTAGCCTGTAGCTGCATGACTCCTAAACCATAATTTCTTTTTTGT
TTTTTTTTTTTTTATTTTTGAGACAGGGTCTCACTCTGTCACCTAGGCTGGAGTGCAGTGGTGCAATCAC
AGCTCACTGCAGCCTCAACGTCGTAAGCTCAAGCGATCCTCCCACCTCAGCCTGCCTGGTAGCTGAGACT
ACAAGCGACGCCCCAGTTAATTTTTGTATTTTTGGTAGAGGCAGCGTTTTGCCGTGTGGCCCTGGCTGGT
CTCGAACTCCTGGGCTCAAGTGATCCAGCCTCAGCCTCCCAAAGTGCTGGGACAACCGGGGCCAGTCACT
GCACCTGGCCCTAAACCATAATTTCTAATCTTTTGGCTAATTTGTTAGTCCTACAAAGGCAGTCTAGTCC
CCAGGCAAAAAGGGGGTTTGTTTCGGGAAAGGGCTGTTACTGTCTTTGTTTCAAACTATAAACTAAGTTC
CTCCTAAACTTAGTTCGGCCTACACCCAGGAATGAACAAGGAGAGCTTGGAGGTTAGAAGCACGATGGAA
TTGGTTAGGTCAGATCTCTTTCACTGTCTGAGTTATAATTTTGCAATGGTGGTTCAAAGACTGCCCGCTT
CTGACACCAGTCGCTGCATTAATGAATCGGCCAACGCGCGGGGAGAGGCGGTTTGCGTATTGGGCGCTCT
TCCGCTTCCTCGCTCACTGACTCGCTGCGCTCGGTCGTTCGGCTGCGGCGAGCGGTATCAGCTCACTCAA
AGGCGGTAATACGGTTATCCACAGAATCAGGGGATAACGCAGGAAAGAACATGTGAGCAAAAGGCCAGCA
AAAGGCCAGGAACCGTAAAAAGGCCGCGTTGCTGGCGTTTTTCCATAGGCTCCGCCCCCCTGACGAGCAT
CACAAAAATCGACGCTCAAGTCAGAGGTGGCGAAACCCGACAGGACTATAAAGATACCAGGCGTTTCCCC
CTGGAAGCTCCCTCGTGCGCTCTCCTGTTCCGACCCTGCCGCTTACCGGATACCTGTCCGCCTTTCTCCC
TTCGGGAAGCGTGGCGCTTTCTCATAGCTCACGCTGTAGGTATCTCAGTTCGGTGTAGGTCGTTCGCTCC
AAGCTGGGCTGTGTGCACGAACCCCCCGTTCAGCCCGACCGCTGCGCCTTATCCGGTAACTATCGTCTTG
AGTCCAACCCGGTAAGACACGACTTATCGCCACTGGCAGCAGCCACTGGTAACAGGATTAGCAGAGCGAG
GTATGTAGGCGGTGCTACAGAGTTCTTGAAGTGGTGGCCTAACTACGGCTACACTAGAAGAACAGTATTT
GGTATCTGCGCTCTGCTGAAGCCAGTTACCTTCGGAAAAAGAGTTGGTAGCTCTTGATCCGGCAAACAAA
CCACCGCTGGTAGCGGTGGTTTTTTTGTTTGCAAGCAGCAGATTACGCGCAGAAAAAAAGGATCTCAAGA
AGATCCTTTGATCTTTTCTACGGGGTCTGACGCTCAGTGGAACGAAAACTCACGTTAAGGGATTTTGGTC
ATGAGATTATCAAAAAGGATCTTCACCTAGATCCTTTTAAATTAAAAATGAAGTTTTAAATCAATCTAAA
GTATATATGAGTAAACTTGGTCTGACAGTTACCAATGCTTAATCAGTGAGGCACCTATCTCAGCGATCTG
TCTATTTCGTTCATCCATAGTTGCCTGACTCCCCGTCGTGTAGATAACTACGATACGGGAGGGCTTACCA
TCTGGCCCCAGTGCTGCAATGATACCGCGAGACCCACGCTCACCGGCTCCAGATTTATCAGCAATAAACC
AGCCAGCCGGAAGGGCCGAGCGCAGAAGTGGTCCTGCAACTTTATCCGCCTCCATCCAGTCTATTAATTG
TTGCCGGGAAGCTAGAGTAAGTAGTTCGCCAGTTAATAGTTTGCGCAACGTTGTTGCCATTGCTACAGGC
ATCGTGGTGTCACGCTCGTCGTTTGGTATGGCTTCATTCAGCTCCGGTTCCCAACGATCAAGGCGAGTTA
CATGATCCCCCATGTTGTGCAAAAAAGCGGTTAGCTCCTTCGGTCCTCCGATCGTTGTCAGAAGTAAGTT
GGCCGCAGTGTTATCACTCATGGTTATGGCAGCACTGCATAATTCTCTTACTGTCATGCCATCCGTAAGA
TGCTTTTCTGTGACTGGTGAGTACTCAACCAAGTCATTCTGAGAATAGTGTATGCGGCGACCGAGTTGCT
CTTGCCCGGCGTCAATACGGGATAATACCGCGCCACATAGCAGAACTTTAAAAGTGCTCATCATTGGAAA
ACGTTCTTCGGGGCGAAAACTCTCAAGGATCTTACCGCTGTTGAGATCCAGTTCGATGTAACCCACTCGT
GCACCCAACTGATCTTCAGCATCTTTTACTTTCACCAGCGTTTCTGGGTGAGCAAAAACAGGAAGGCAAA
ATGCCGCAAAAAAGGGAATAAGGGCGACACGGAAATGTTGAATACTCATACTCTTCCTTTTTCAATATTA
TTGAAGCATTTATCAGGGTTATTGTCTCATGAGCGGATACATATTTGAATGTATTTAGAAAAATAAACAA
ATAGGGGTTCCGCGCACATTTCCCCGAAAAGTGCCACCTGACGTCTAAGAAACCATTATTATCATGACAT
TAACCTATAAAAATAGGCGTATCACGAGGCCCTTTCGTCTCGCGCGTTTCGGTGATGACGGTGAAAACCT
CTGACACATGCAGCTCCCGGAGACGGTCACAGCTTGTCTGTAAGCGGATGCCGGGAGCAGACAAGCCCGT
CAGGGCGCGTCAGCGGGTGTTGGCGGGTGTCGGGGCTGGCTTAACTATGCGGCATCAGAGCAGATTGTAC
TGAGAGTGCACCATATGCGGTGTGAAATACCGCACAGATGCGTAAGGAGAAAATACCGCATCAGGCGCCA
TTCGCCATTCAGGCTGCGCAACTGTTGGGAAGGGCGATCGGTGCGGGCCTCTTCGCTATTACGCCAGGGG
AGGCAGAGATTGCAGTAAGCTGAGATCGCAGCACTGCACTCCAGCCTGGGCGACAGAGTAAGACTCTGTC
TCAAAAATAAAATAAATAAATCAATCAGATATTCCAATCTTTTCCTTTATTTATTTATTTATTTTCTATT
TTGGAAACACAGTCCTTCCTTATTCCAGAATTACACATATATTCTATTTTTCTTTATATGCTCCAGTTTT
TTTTAGACCTTCACCTGAAATGTGTGTATACAAAATCTAGGCCAGTCCAGCAGAGCCTAAAGGTAAAAAA
TAAAATAATAAAAAATAAATAAAATCTAGCTCACTCCTTCACATCAAAATGGAGATACAGCTGTTAGCAT
TAAATACCAAATAACCCATCTTGTCCTCAATAATTTTAAGCGCCTCTCTCCACCACATCTAACTCCTGTC
AAAGGCATGTGCCCCTTCCGGGCGCTCTGCTGTGCTGCCAACCAACTGGCATGTGGACTCTGCAGGGTCC
CTAACTGCCAAGCCCCACAGTGTGCCCTGAGGCTGCCCCTTCCTTCTAGCGGCTGCCCCCACTCGGCTTT
GCTTTCCCTAGTTTCAGTTACTTGCGTTCAGCCAAGGTCTGAAACTAGGTGCGCACAGAGCGGTAAGACT
GCGAGAGAAAGAGACCAGCTTTACAGGGGGTTTATCACAGTGCACCCTGACAGTCGTCAGCCTCACAGGG
GGTTTATCACATTGCACCCTGACAGTCGTCAGCCTCACAGGGGGTTTATCACAGTGCACCCTTACAATCA
TTCCATTTGATTCACAATTTTTTTAGTCTCTACTGTGCCTAACTTGTAAGTTAAATTTGATCAGAGGTGT
GTTCCCAGAGGGGAAAACAGTATATACAGGGTTCAGTACTATCGCATTTCAGGCCTCCACCTGGGTCTTG
GAATGTGTCCCCCGAGGGGTGATGACTACCTCAGTTGGATCTCCACAGGTCACAGTGACACAAGATAACC
AAGACACCTCCCAAGGCTACCACAATGGGCCGCCCTCCACGTGCACATGGCCGGAGGAACTGCCATGTCG
GAGGTGCAAGCACACCTGCGCATCAGAGTCCTTGGTGTGGAGGGAGGGACCAGCGCAGCTTCCAGCCATC
CACCTGATGAACAGAACCTAGGGAAAGCCCCAGTTCTACTTACACCAGGAAAGGC
